Addgene plasmid #140653: pMK322 (TOP2A-mAC (Hygro))
Purpose: TOP2A tagging with mAID-Clover
Depositing lab: Masato Kanemaki. Depositing organization: National Institute of Genetics. Publication: The auxin-inducible degron 2 technology provides sharp degradation control in yeast, mammalian cells, and mice. Yesbolatova A, Saito Y, Kitamoto N, Makino-Itou H, Ajima R, Nakano R, Nakaoka H, Fukui K, Gamo K, Tominari Y, Takeuchi H, Saga Y, Hayashi KI, Kanemaki MT. Nat Commun. 2020 Nov 11;11(1):5701. doi: 10.1038/s41467-020-19532-z. PubMed 33177522.
Backbone
  Vector backbone: pBluescript
  Vector type: Mammalian Expression, CRISPR
  Selectable markers: Hygromycin
Growth in bacteria
  Bacterial resistance: Ampicillin, 100 μg/mL
  Growth temperature: 37°C
  Growth strain: DH5alpha
  Copy number: High Copy
Gene/Insert
  Gene/Insert name: TOP2A
  Species: H. sapiens (human)
  Entrez Gene: TOP2A (a.k.a. TOP2, TOP2alpha, TOPIIA, TP2A)
Terms and licenses: Academic/Nonprofit Terms; Industry Terms: Not Available to Industry
How to cite: pMK322 (TOP2A-mAC (Hygro)) was a gift from Masato Kanemaki (Addgene plasmid # 140653 ; http://n2t.net/addgene:140653 ; RRID:Addgene_140653)
