[The description below was written by a language model from this plasmid's Addgene catalogue record and pLannotate feature annotations shown in this document.]
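Description:
pMK322 (TOP2A-mAC (Hygro)) is a pBluescript-based donor plasmid for CRISPR-assisted tagging of the human TOP2A gene with a mini-AID–Clover ("mAC") cassette. It is propagated in E. coli as a high-copy plasmid using the ColE1/pUC-type origin and is selected with ampicillin through the β-lactamase gene. Remnants of the lac promoter/operator and lacZα region from the cloning backbone flank the insert.

The annotated payload begins with the mini-AID degron, a minimal fragment of Arabidopsis IAA17 that triggers auxin-dependent degradation when a TIR1 F-box protein is present. It is followed directly by the green-yellow fluorescent protein mClover3 and an SV40 polyadenylation signal. Downstream lies a hygromycin resistance cassette driven by the mouse PGK promoter and terminated by the PGK poly(A) signal. Two loxP sites in the same orientation bracket this cassette, so Cre recombinase should be able to excise the marker after clones are isolated.

No promoter is annotated upstream of the tag. This fits a knock-in design in which the mAID-Clover coding sequence is fused in frame to the endogenous TOP2A locus and expressed under its native regulation. The feature table does not annotate any TOP2A sequence. The unannotated stretches on either side of the cassette presumably hold the TOP2A homology arms, but the record does not state their extent or the exact insertion site, and no guide RNA or Cas9 is encoded here.

The plasmid is associated with work on the auxin-inducible degron 2 system. Its typical use is to generate hygromycin-selected human cell lines in which TOP2A protein can be visualised by fluorescence and rapidly depleted on addition of the auxin ligand.
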