Features (pLannotate 1.2.2; 19 found; start..end, strand, type, name):
     96..200     +  promoter       AmpR promoter: bla
    201..1061    +  CDS            AmpR: β-lactamase; bla; confers resistance to ampicillin, carbenicillin, and related antibiotics
   1232..1820    +  rep_origin     ori: high-copy-number ColE1/pMB1/pBR322/pUC origin of replication
   2003..2095    +  CDS            lacI (fragment): lac repressor; lacI; The lac repressor binds to the lac operator to inhibit transcription in E. coli. This inhibition can be relieved by adding lactose or isopropyl-β-D-thiogalactopyranoside (IPTG).
   2108..2129    +  protein_bind   CAP binding site: CAP binding activates transcription in the presence of cAMP. E. coli catabolite activator protein
   2144..2174    +  promoter       lac promoter: promoter for the E. coli lac operon
   2182..2198    +  protein_bind   lac operator: The lac repressor binds to the lac operator to inhibit transcription in E. coli. This inhibition can be relieved by adding lactose or isopropyl-β-D-thiogalactopyranoside (IPTG). lac repressor encoded by lacI
   2504..2707    +  CDS            mini-AID: minimal degron from the auxin-responsive IAA17 protein of Arabidopsis thaliana (Kubota et al., 2013) acts as an auxin-inducible degron (AID) in the presence of TIR1
   2714..3433    +  CDS            mClover3: bright green-yellow fluorescent protein derived from mClover2, with improved photostability (Bajar et al., 2003) mammalian codon-optimized
   3444..3528    +  CDS            large T antigen (fragment): large T antigen from SV40 (simian virus 40)
   3551..3672    +  polyA_signal   SV40 poly(A) signal: SV40 polyadenylation signal
   3703..3736    -  protein_bind   loxP: Cre-mediated recombination occurs in the 8-bp core sequence (GCATACAT). Cre recombinase
   3797..4296    +  promoter       PGK promoter: mouse phosphoglycerate kinase 1 promoter
   4356..5376    +  CDS            HygR (fragment): aminoglycoside phosphotransferase from E. coli; aph(4)-Ia; confers resistance to hygromycin
   5460..5912    +  polyA_signal   PGK poly(A) signal: mouse phosphoglycerate kinase 1 polyadenylation signal
   5939..5972    -  protein_bind   loxP: Cre-mediated recombination occurs in the 8-bp core sequence (GCATACAT). Cre recombinase
   6248..6405    +  CDS            lacZα (fragment): LacZα fragment of β-galactosidase; lacZ fragment
   6411..6510    -  misc_feature   bom (fragment): basis of mobility region from pBR322
   6612..1       -  CDS            rop (fragment) (across the origin): Rop protein, which maintains plasmids at low copy number; rop
>Addgene plasmid #140653 | pMK322 (TOP2A-mAC (Hygro)) | addgene full sequence | sequence record 293810 | Addgene NGS Result
GACGAAAGGGCCTCGTGATACGCCTATTTTTATAGGTTAATGTCATGATAATAATGGTTTCTTAGACGTC
AGGTGGCACTTTTCGGGGAAATGTGCGCGGAACCCCTATTTGTTTATTTTTCTAAATACATTCAAATATG
TATCCGCTCATGAGACAATAACCCTGATAAATGCTTCAATAATATTGAAAAAGGAAGAGTATGAGTATTC
AACATTTCCGTGTCGCCCTTATTCCCTTTTTTGCGGCATTTTGCCTTCCTGTTTTTGCTCACCCAGAAAC
GCTGGTGAAAGTAAAAGATGCTGAAGATCAGTTGGGTGCACGAGTGGGTTACATCGAACTGGATCTCAAC
AGCGGTAAGATCCTTGAGAGTTTTCGCCCCGAAGAACGTTTTCCAATGATGAGCACTTTTAAAGTTCTGC
TATGTGGCGCGGTATTATCCCGTATTGACGCCGGGCAAGAGCAACTCGGTCGCCGCATACACTATTCTCA
GAATGACTTGGTTGAGTACTCACCAGTCACAGAAAAGCATCTTACGGATGGCATGACAGTAAGAGAATTA
TGCAGTGCTGCCATAACCATGAGTGATAACACTGCGGCCAACTTACTTCTGACAACGATCGGAGGACCGA
AGGAGCTAACCGCTTTTTTGCACAACATGGGGGATCATGTAACTCGCCTTGATCGTTGGGAACCGGAGCT
GAATGAAGCCATACCAAACGACGAGCGTGACACCACGATGCCTGTAGCAATGGCAACAACGTTGCGCAAA
CTATTAACTGGCGAACTACTTACTCTAGCTTCCCGGCAACAATTAATAGACTGGATGGAGGCGGATAAAG
TTGCAGGACCACTTCTGCGCTCGGCCCTTCCGGCTGGCTGGTTTATTGCTGATAAATCTGGAGCCGGTGA
GCGTGGGTCTCGCGGTATCATTGCAGCACTGGGGCCAGATGGTAAGCCCTCCCGTATCGTAGTTATCTAC
ACGACGGGGAGTCAGGCAACTATGGATGAACGAAATAGACAGATCGCTGAGATAGGTGCCTCACTGATTA
AGCATTGGTAACTGTCAGACCAAGTTTACTCATATATACTTTAGATTGATTTAAAACTTCATTTTTAATT
TAAAAGGATCTAGGTGAAGATCCTTTTTGATAATCTCATGACCAAAATCCCTTAACGTGAGTTTTCGTTC
CACTGAGCGTCAGACCCCGTAGAAAAGATCAAAGGATCTTCTTGAGATCCTTTTTTTCTGCGCGTAATCT
GCTGCTTGCAAACAAAAAAACCACCGCTACCAGCGGTGGTTTGTTTGCCGGATCAAGAGCTACCAACTCT
TTTTCCGAAGGTAACTGGCTTCAGCAGAGCGCAGATACCAAATACTGTTCTTCTAGTGTAGCCGTAGTTA
GGCCACCACTTCAAGAACTCTGTAGCACCGCCTACATACCTCGCTCTGCTAATCCTGTTACCAGTGGCTG
CTGCCAGTGGCGATAAGTCGTGTCTTACCGGGTTGGACTCAAGACGATAGTTACCGGATAAGGCGCAGCG
GTCGGGCTGAACGGGGGGTTCGTGCACACAGCCCAGCTTGGAGCGAACGACCTACACCGAACTGAGATAC
CTACAGCGTGAGCTATGAGAAAGCGCCACGCTTCCCGAAGGGAGAAAGGCGGACAGGTATCCGGTAAGCG
GCAGGGTCGGAACAGGAGAGCGCACGAGGGAGCTTCCAGGGGGAAACGCCTGGTATCTTTATAGTCCTGT
CGGGTTTCGCCACCTCTGACTTGAGCGTCGATTTTTGTGATGCTCGTCAGGGGGGCGGAGCCTATGGAAA
AACGCCAGCAACGCGGCCTTTTTACGGTTCCTGGCCTTTTGCTGGCCTTTTGCTCACATGTTCTTTCCTG
CGTTATCCCCTGATTCTGTGGATAACCGTATTACCGCCTTTGAGTGAGCTGATACCGCTCGCCGCAGCCG
AACGACCGAGCGCAGCGAGTCAGTGAGCGAGGAAGCGGAAGAGCGCCCAATACGCAAACCGCCTCTCCCC
GCGCGTTGGCCGATTCATTAATGCAGCTGGCACGACAGGTTTCCCGACTGGAAAGCGGGCAGTGAGCGCA
ACGCAATTAATGTGAGTTAGCTCACTCATTAGGCACCCCAGGCTTTACACTTTATGCTTCCGGCTCGTAT
GTTGTGTGGAATTGTGAGCGGATAACAATTTCACACAGGAAACAGCTATGACCATGATTACGCCAAGCTC
GGCGCGCCATTGGGATGGAACGAAAACTCCTTGAATATAGTGTCTTGATACATTTTTTTACATTACAATT
ATGTTGTCAGATTTACAATGTGCAAGTTACCTGGGCTTTTCTCTTTTAGAAATCCAAGGGGGAGAGTGAT
GACTTCCATATGGACTTTGACTCAGCTGTGGCTCCTCGGGCAAAATCTGTACGGGCAAAGAAACCCATTA
AATACCTGGAAGAGTCAGATGAAGATGATCTGTTTGGATCCGGTGCAGGCGCCAAGGAGAAGAGTGCTTG
TCCTAAAGATCCAGCCAAACCTCCGGCCAAGGCACAAGTTGTGGGATGGCCACCGGTGAGATCATACCGG
AAGAACGTGATGGTTTCCTGCCAAAAATCAAGCGGTGGCCCGGAGGCGGCGGCGTTCGTGAAGGTATCAA
TGGACGGAGCACCGTACTTGAGGAAAATCGATTTGAGGATGTATAAAGCTAGCATGGTGAGCAAGGGCGA
GGAGCTGTTCACCGGGGTGGTGCCCATCCTGGTCGAGCTGGACGGCGACGTAAACGGCCACAAGTTCAGC
GTCCGCGGCGAGGGCGAGGGCGATGCCACCAACGGCAAGCTGACCCTGAAGTTCATCTGCACCACCGGCA
AGCTGCCCGTGCCCTGGCCCACCCTCGTGACCACCTTCGGCTACGGCGTGGCCTGCTTCAGCCGCTACCC
CGACCACATGAAGCAGCACGACTTCTTCAAGTCCGCCATGCCCGAAGGCTACGTCCAGGAGCGCACCATC
TCTTTCAAGGACGACGGTACCTACAAGACCCGCGCCGAGGTGAAGTTCGAGGGCGACACCCTGGTGAACC
GCATCGAGCTGAAGGGCATCGACTTCAAGGAGGACGGCAACATCCTGGGGCACAAGCTGGAGTACAACTT
CAACAGCCACAACGTCTATATCACGGCCGACAAGCAGAAGAACGGCATCAAGGCTAACTTCAAGATCCGC
CACAACGTTGAGGACGGCAGCGTGCAGCTCGCCGACCACTACCAGCAGAACACCCCCATCGGCGACGGCC
CCGTGCTGCTGCCCGACAACCACTACCTGAGCCATCAGTCCAAGCTGAGCAAAGACCCCAACGAGAAGCG
CGATCACATGGTCCTGCTGGAGTTCGTGACCGCCGCCGGGATTACACATGGCATGGACGAGCTGTACAAG
TAATCTAGATAACTGATCATAATCAGCCATACCACATTTGTAGAGGTTTTACTTGCTTTAAAAAACCTCC
CACACCTCCCCCTGAACCTGAAACATAAAATGAATGCAATTGTTGTTGTTAACTTGTTTATTGCAGCTTA
TAATGGTTACAAATAAAGCAATAGCATCACAAATTTCACAAATAAAGCATTTTTTTCACTGCATTCTAGT
TGTGGTTTGTCCAAACTCATCAATGTATCTTAACGCGTCGATCATATTCAATAACCCTTAATATAACTTC
GTATAATGTATGCTATACGAAGTTATTAGGTCTGAAGAGGAGTTTACGTCCAGCCAAGCTTAGGATCTCG
ACCTCGAAATTCTACCGGGTAGGGGAGGCGCTTTTCCCAAGGCAGTCTGGAGCATGCGCTTTAGCAGCCC
CGCTGGGCACTTGGCGCTACACAAGTGGCCTCTGGCCTCGCACACATTCCACATCCACCGGTAGGCGCCA
ACCGACTCCGTTCTTTGGTGGCCCCTTCGCGCCACCTTCTACTCCTCCCCTAGTCAGGAAGTTCCCCCCC
GCCCCGCAGCTCGCGTCGTGCAGGACGTGACAAATGGAAGTAGCACGTCTCACTAGTCTCGTGCAGATGG
ACAGCACCGCTGAGCAATGGAAGCGGGTAGGCCTTTGGGGCAGCGGCCAATAGCAGCTTTGCTCCTTCGC
TTTCTGGGCTCAGAGGCTGGGAAGGGGTGGGTCCGGGGGCGGGCTCAGGGGCGGGCTCAGGGGCGGGGCG
GGCGCCCGAAGGTCCTCCGGAGGCCCGGCATTCTGCACGCTTCAAAAGCGCACGTCTGCCGCGCTGTTCT
CCTCTTCCTCATCTCCGGGCCTTTCGACCTGCATCCATCTAGATCTCGAGCAGCTGAAGCTTACCGCTAG
CATGGATAGATCCGGAAAGCCTGAACTCACCGCGACGTCTGTCGAGAAGTTTCTGATCGAAAAGTTCGAC
AGCGTCTCCGACCTGATGCAGCTCTCGGAGGGCGAAGAATCTCGTGCTTTCAGCTTCGATGTAGGAGGGC
GTGGATATGTCCTGCGGGTAAATAGCTGCGCCGATGGTTTCTACAAAGATCGTTATGTTTATCGGCACTT
TGCATCGGCCGCGCTCCCGATTCCGGAAGTGCTTGACATTGGGGAATTCAGCGAGAGCCTGACCTATTGC
ATCTCCCGCCGTGCACAGGGTGTCACGTTGCAAGACCTGCCTGAAACCGAACTGCCCGCTGTTCTGCAGC
CGGTCGCGGAGGCCATGGATGCGATCGCTGCGGCCGATCTTAGCCAGACGAGCGGGTTCGGCCCATTCGG
ACCGCAAGGAATCGGTCAATACACTACATGGCGTGATTTCATATGCGCGATTGCTGATCCCCATGTGTAT
CACTGGCAAACTGTGATGGACGACACCGTCAGTGCGTCCGTCGCGCAGGCTCTCGATGAGCTGATGCTTT
GGGCCGAGGACTGCCCCGAAGTCCGGCACCTCGTGCACGCGGATTTCGGCTCCAACAATGTCCTGACGGA
CAATGGCCGCATAACAGCGGTCATTGACTGGAGCGAGGCGATGTTCGGGGATTCCCAATACGAGGTCGCC
AACATCTTCTTCTGGAGGCCGTGGTTGGCTTGTATGGAGCAGCAGACGCGCTACTTCGAGCGGAGGCATC
CGGAGCTTGCAGGATCGCCGCGGCTCCGGGCGTATATGCTCCGCATTGGTCTTGACCAACTCTATCAGAG
CTTGGTTGACGGCAATTTCGATGATGCAGCTTGGGCGCAGGGTCGATGCGACGCAATCGTCCGATCCGGA
GCCGGGACTGTCGGGCGTACACAAATCGCCCGCAGAAGCGCGGCCGTCTGGACCGATGGCTGTGTAGAAG
TACTCGCCGATAGTGGAAACCGACGCCCCAGCACTCGTCCGAGGGCAAAGGAATAGGCTAGCCGCCCGCC
CCACGACCCGCAGCGCCCGACCGAAAGGAGCGCACGACCCCATGCATCGATGATATCAGATCCCCGGGAT
GCAGAAATTGATGATCTATTAAACAATAAAGATGTCCACTAAAATGGAAGTTTTTCCTGTCATACTTTGT
TAAGAAGGGTGAGAACAGAGTACCTACATTTTGAATGGAAGGATTGGAGCTACGGGGGTGGGGGTGGGGT
GGGATTAGATAAATGCCTGCTCTTTACTGAAGGCTCTTTACTATTGCTTTATGATAATGTTTCATAGTTG
GATATCATAATTTAAACAAGCAAAACCAAATTAAGGGCCAGCTCATTCCTCCCACTCATGATCTATAGAT
CTATAGATCTCTCGTGGGATCATTGTTTTTCTCTTGATTCCCACTTTGTGGTTCTAAGTACTGTGGTTTC
CAAATGTGTCAGTTTCATAGCCTGAAGAACGAGATCAGCAGCCTCTGTTCCACATACACTTCATTCTCAG
TATTGTTTTGCCAAGTTCTAATTCCATCAGAAGCTGGTCGAGATCCGGAACCCTTAATATAACTTCGTAT
AATGTATGCTATACGAAGTTATTAGGTCCCTCGAAGAGGTTCACTAGGATCCAGAGTCAGATGAAGATGA
TCTGTTTTAAAATGTGAGGCGATTATTTTAAGTAATTATCTTACCAAGCCCAAGACTGGTTTTAAAGTTA
CCTGAAGCTCTTAACTTCCTCCCCTCTGAATTTAGTTTGGGGAAGGTGTTTTTAGTACAAGACATCAAAG
TGAAGTAAAGCCCAAGTGTTCTTTAGCTTTTTATAATACTGTCTAAATAGTGACCATCTCATGGGCGTTC
CATCCCAATACGCGTCAATTCACTGGCCGTCGTTTTACAACGTCGTGACTGGGAAAACCCTGGCGTTACC
CAACTTAATCGCCTTGCAGCACATCCCCCTTTCGCCAGCTGGCGTAATAGCGAAGAGGCCCGCACCGATC
GCCCTTCCCAACAGTTGCGCAGCCTGAATGGCGAATGGCGCCTGATGCGGTATTTTCTCCTTACGCATCT
GTGCGGTATTTCACACCGCATATGGTGCACTCTCAGTACAATCTGCTCTGATGCCGCATAGTTAAGCCAG
CCCCGACACCCGCCAACACCCGCTGACGCGCCCTGACGGGCTTGTCTGCTCCCGGCATCCGCTTACAGAC
AAGCTGTGACCGTCTCCGGGAGCTGCATGTGTCAGAGGTTTTCACCGTCATCACCGAAACGCGCGA
